Addgene plasmid #31143: pCDF1-ADAM29 (wt)
Depositing lab: Yardena Samuels. Depositing organization: National Human Genome Research Institute (NHGRI). Publication: Analysis of the disintegrin-metalloproteinases family reveals ADAM29 and ADAM7 are often mutated in melanoma. Wei X, Moncada-Pazos A, Cal S, Soria-Valles C, Gartner J, Rudloff U, Lin JC, Rosenberg SA, Lopez-Otin C, Samuels Y. Hum Mutat. 2011 Jun;32(6):E2148-75. doi: 10.1002/humu.21477. Epub 2011 Feb 24. PubMed 21618342.
Backbone
  Vector backbone: pCDF1-EF1-MCS2-Puromycin
  Backbone manufacturer: Systems Biosciences Inc
  Backbone size w/o insert (bp): 6600
  Vector type: Mammalian Expression, Lentiviral
  Selectable markers: Puromycin
Growth in bacteria
  Bacterial resistance: Ampicillin, 100 μg/mL
  Growth temperature: 37°C
  Growth strain: Stbl3
  Copy number: Low Copy
Gene/Insert
  Gene/Insert name: ADAM29
  Species: H. sapiens (human)
  Insert size (bp): 2500
  Mutation: WT
  Entrez Gene: ADAM29 (a.k.a. CT73, svph1)
  Tag / fusion protein: FLAG (C terminal on insert)
  Cloning method: Restriction Enzyme; 5′ cloning site XbaI (not destroyed); 3′ cloning site NotI (not destroyed)
  Sequencing primers: 5′ N/A; 3′ N/A
Terms and licenses: Academic/Nonprofit Terms; Industry Terms: Not Available to Industry
How to cite: pCDF1-ADAM29 (wt) was a gift from Yardena Samuels (Addgene plasmid # 31143 ; http://n2t.net/addgene:31143 ; RRID:Addgene_31143)
