[The description below was written by a language model from this plasmid's Addgene catalogue record and pLannotate feature annotations shown in this document.]
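Description:
pCDF1-ADAM29 (wt) is an FIV-based lentiviral expression plasmid built on the commercial pCDF1-EF1-MCS2-Puromycin backbone, carrying wild-type human ADAM29 for stable expression in mammalian cells. The sequenced record is 9,069 nt, consistent with a backbone of about 6.6 kb plus an insert of about 2.5 kb. It is propagated in E. coli through a ColE1/pUC-type origin with ampicillin resistance (bla). The catalogue lists it as low copy and grown in the recombination-deficient strain Stbl3, a common choice for repeat-containing lentiviral vectors.

The viral portion comes from feline immunodeficiency virus. A CMV promoter spanning the plasmid origin sits upstream of the viral region, presumably as a hybrid CMV/FIV 5' LTR that drives genomic RNA in packaging cells, although pLannotate does not annotate the FIV LTRs themselves. Fragments of gag, pol and rev are detected. These probably correspond to the packaging signal and other cis-acting sequences rather than to functional viral genes.

Within the transfer cassette, an internal CMV enhancer/promoter drives the ADAM29 open reading frame, cloned between XbaI and NotI. The catalogue records a C-terminal FLAG tag, and a short FLAG-matching annotation lies downstream of the ADAM29 match. A second unit follows, in which the EF-1α core promoter joined to an HTLV-1 LTR segment expresses puromycin N-acetyltransferase for selecting transduced cells. A WPRE enhances transcript expression, and an SV40 poly(A) signal and SV40 origin follow.

ADAM29 is a disintegrin-metalloproteinase family member. This construct comes from a study of ADAM gene mutations in melanoma, where it plausibly serves as the wild-type reference for mutant versions.
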