Features (pLannotate 1.2.2; 24 found; start..end, strand, type, name):
    557..820     +  CDS            gag (fragment): GAG_FIVPE - Experimental evidence at protein level: Swiss-Prot protein existence level 1. Nucleocapsid protein p13 encapsulates and protects viral dimeric unspliced (genomic) RNA. Binds these RNAs through its zinc fingers (By similarity). From Feline immunodeficiency virus (isolate Petaluma) (FIV).
    930..1184    +  CDS            pol (fragment): POL_FIVPE - Experimental evidence at protein level: Swiss-Prot protein existence level 1. During replicative cycle of retroviruses, the reverse- transcribed viral DNA is integrated into the host chromosome by the viral integrase enzyme. RNase H activity is associated with the reverse transcriptase. From Feline immunodeficiency virus (isolate Petaluma) (FIV).
   1197..1273    +  enhancer       CMV enhancer (fragment): human cytomegalovirus immediate early enhancer
   1274..1477    +  promoter       CMV promoter: human cytomegalovirus (CMV) immediate early promoter
   1554..3815    +  CDS            ADAM29 (fragment): ADA29_HUMAN - Experimental evidence at protein level: Swiss-Prot protein existence level 1. May be involved in spermatogenesis and fertilization. Seems to be a non catalytic metalloprotease-like protein. From Homo sapiens (Human).
   4013..4037    +  CDS            3xFLAG (fragment): three tandem FLAG® epitope tags
   4082..4293    +  promoter       EF-1α core promoter: core promoter for human elongation factor EF-1α
   4306..4574    +  LTR            5' LTR (truncated): truncated 5' long terminal repeat (LTR) from human T-cell leukemia virus (HTLV) type 1
   4601..5200    +  CDS            PuroR: puromycin N-acetyltransferase; pac from Streptomyces alboniger; confers resistance to puromycin
   5207..5795    +  misc_feature   WPRE: woodchuck hepatitis virus posttranscriptional regulatory element
   5805..5939    +  CDS            rev (fragment): REV_FIVSD - Experimental evidence at transcript level: Swiss-Prot protein existence level 2. Escorts unspliced or incompletely spliced viral pre-mRNAs (late transcripts) out of the nucleus of infected cells. These pre- mRNAs carry a recognition sequence called Rev responsive element (RRE) located in the env gene, that is not present in fully spliced viral mRNAs (early transcripts). This function is essential since most viral proteins are translated from unspliced or partially spliced pre-mRNAs which cannot exit the nucleus by the pathway used by fully processed cellular mRNAs (By similarity).
   6132..6253    +  polyA_signal   SV40 poly(A) signal: SV40 polyadenylation signal
   6293..6428    +  rep_origin     SV40 ori: SV40 origin of replication
   6485..6501    -  protein_bind   lac operator: The lac repressor binds to the lac operator to inhibit transcription in E. coli. This inhibition can be relieved by adding lactose or isopropyl-β-D-thiogalactopyranoside (IPTG). lac repressor encoded by lacI
   6509..6539    -  promoter       lac promoter: promoter for the E. coli lac operon
   6554..6575    -  protein_bind   CAP binding site: CAP binding activates transcription in the presence of cAMP. E. coli catabolite activator protein
   6588..6680    -  CDS            lacI (fragment): lac repressor; lacI; The lac repressor binds to the lac operator to inhibit transcription in E. coli. This inhibition can be relieved by adding lactose or isopropyl-β-D-thiogalactopyranoside (IPTG).
   6863..7451    -  rep_origin     ori: high-copy-number ColE1/pMB1/pBR322/pUC origin of replication
   7622..8482    -  CDS            AmpR: β-lactamase; bla; confers resistance to ampicillin, carbenicillin, and related antibiotics
   8483..8587    -  promoter       AmpR promoter: bla
   8682..8717    +  CDS            rop (fragment): Rop protein, which maintains plasmids at low copy number; rop
   8819..8871    +  misc_feature   bom (fragment): basis of mobility region from pBR322
   8865..8996    +  enhancer       CMV enhancer (fragment): human cytomegalovirus immediate early enhancer; contains an 18-bp deletion relative to the standard CMV enhancer
   8997..131     +  promoter       CMV promoter (across the origin): human cytomegalovirus (CMV) immediate early promoter
>Addgene plasmid #31143 | pCDF1-ADAM29 (wt) | addgene full sequence | sequence record 183013 | Addgene NGS Result
CCATTGACGTCAATGGGAGTTTGTTTTGGCACCAAAATCAACGGGACTTTCCAAAATGTCGTAACAACTC
CGCCCCATTGACGCAAATGGGCGGTAGGCGTGTACGGTGGGAGGTCTATATAAGCAGAGCTTGTGAAACT
TCGAGGAGTCTCTTTGTTGAGGACTTTTGAGTTCTCCCTTGAGGCTCCCACAGATACAATAAATATTTGA
GATTGAACCCTGTCGAGTATCTGTGTAATCTTTTTTACCTGTGAGGTCTCGGAATCCGGGCCGAGAACTT
CGCAGTTGGCGCCCGAACAGGGACTTGATTGAGAGTGATTGAGGAAGTGAAGCTAGAGCAATAGAAAGCT
GTTAAGCAGAACTCCTGCTGACCTAAATAGGGAAGCAGTAGCAGACGCTGCTAACAGTGAGTATCTCTAG
TGAAGCAGACTCGAGCTCATAATCAAGTCATTGTTTAAAGGCCCAGATAAATTACATCTGGTGACTCTTC
GCGGACCTTCAAGCCAGGAGATTCGCCGAGGGACAGTCAACAAGGTAGGAGAGATTCTACAGCAACATGG
GGAATGGACAGGGGCGAGATTGGAAAATGGCCATTAAGAGATGTAGTAATGTTGCTGTAGGAGTAGGGGG
GAAGAGTAAAAAATTTGGAGAAGGGAATTTCAGATGGGCCATTAGAATGGCTAATGTATCTACAGGACGA
GAACCTGGTGATATACCAGAGACTTTAGATCAACTAAGGTTGGTTATTTGCGATTTACAAGAAAGAAGAG
AAAAATTTGGATCTAGCAAAGAAATTGATATGGCAATTCCTGCATTGAGGAGAAATGGTAGGCAATGTGG
CATGTCTGAAAAAGAGGAGGAATGATGAAGTATCTCAGACTTATTTTATAAGGGAGATACTGTGCTGAGT
TCTTCCCTTTGAGGAAGGTATGTCATATCCTAGACATAGTCTCAATTTTAAAAGAAGAGGTAGGATAGGA
GGGATGGCCCCTTATGAATTATTAGCACAACAAGAATCCTTAAGAATACAAGATTATTTTTCTGCAATAC
CACAAAAATTGCAAGCACAGTGGATTTATTATAAAGATCAAAAAGATAAGAAATGGAAAGGACCAATGAG
AGTAGAATACTGGGGACAGGGATCAGTATTATTAAAGGATGAAGAGAAGGGATATTTTCTTATAATCGAT
ACTAGTATTATGCCCAGTACATGACCTTATGGGACTTTCCTACTTGGCAGTACATCTACGTATTAGTCAT
CGCTATTACCATGGTGATGCGGTTTTGGCAGTACATCAATGGGCGTGGATAGCGGTTTGACTCACGGGGA
TTTCCAAGTCTCCACCCCATTGACGTCAATGGGAGTTTGTTTTGGCACCAAAATCAACGGGACTTTCCAA
AATGTCGTAACAACTCCGCCCCATTGACGCAAATGGGCGGTAGGCGTGTACGGTGGGAGGTCTATATAAG
CAGAGCTCGTTTAGTGAACCGTCAGATCGCCTGGAGACGCCATCCACGCTGTTTTGACCTCCATAGAAGA
TTCTAGAGCCACCATGAAGATGTTACTCCTGCTGCATTGCCTTGGGGTGTTTCTGTCCTGTTCTGGACAC
ATCCAGGATGAGCACCCCCAATATCACAGCCCTCCGGATGTGGTGATTCCTGTGAGGATAACTGGCACCA
CCAGAGGCATGACACCTCCAGGCTGGCTCTCCTATATCCTGCCCTTTGGAGGCCAGAAACACATTATCCA
CATAAAGGTCAAGAAGCTTTTGTTTTCCAAACACCTCCCTGTGTTCACCTACACAGACCAGGGTGCTATC
CTTGAGGACCAGCCATTTGTCCAGAATAACTGCTACTATCATGGTTATGTGGAAGGGGACCCAGAATCCC
TGGTTTCCCTCAGTACCTGTTTTGGGGGTTTTCAAGGAATATTACAGATAAATGACTTTGCTTATGAAAT
CAAGCCCCTAGCATTTTCTACCACGTTTGAACATCTGGTATACAAGATGGACAGTGAGGAGAAACAATTT
TCAACCATGAGATCCGGATTTATGCAAAATGAAATAACATGCCGAATGGAATTTGAAGAAATTGATAATT
CCACTCAGAAGCAAAGTTCTTATGTGGGCTGGTGGATCCATTTTAGGATTGTTGAAATTGTAGTCGTCAT
TGATAATTATCTGTACATTCGTTATGAAAGGAACGACTCAAAGTTGCTGGAGGATCTATATGTTATTGTT
AATATAGTGGATTCCATTTTGGATGTCATTGGTGTTAAGGTGTTATTATTTGGTTTGGAGATCTGGACCA
ATAAAAACCTCATTGTAGTAGATGATGTAAGGAAATCTGTGCACCTGTATTGCAAGTGGAAGTCGGAGAA
CATTACGCCCCGGATGCAACATGACACCTCACATCTTTTCACAACTCTAGGATTAAGAGGGTTAAGTGGC
ATAGGAGCTTTTAGAGGAATGTGTACACCACACCGTAGTTGTGCAATTGTTACTTTCATGAACAAAACTT
TGGGCACTTTTTCAATTGCAGTGGCTCATCATCTAGGTCATAATTTGGGCATGAACCATGATGAGGATAC
ATGTCGTTGTTCACAACCTAGATGCATAATGCATGAAGGCAACCCACCAATAACTAAATTTAGCAATTGT
AGTTATGGTGATTTTTGGGAATATACTGTAGAGAGGACAAAGTGTTTGCTTGAAACAGTACACACAAAGG
ACATCTTTAATGTGAAGCGCTGTGGGAATGGTGTTGTTGAAGAAGGAGAAGAGTGTGACTGTGGACCTTT
AAAGCATTGTGCAAAAGATCCCTGCTGTCTGTCAAATTGCACTCTGACTGATGGTTCTACTTGTGCTTTT
GGGCTTTGTTGCAAAGACTGCAAGTTCCTACCATCAGGGAAAGTGTGTAGAAAGGAGGTCAATGAATGTG
ATCTTCCAGAGTGGTGCAATGGTACTTCCCATAAGTGCCCAGATGACTTTTATGTGGAAGATGGAATTCC
CTGTAAGGAGAGGGGCTACTGCTATGAAAAGAGCTGTCATGACCGCAATGAACAGTGTAGGAGGATTTTT
GGTGCAGGCGCAAATACTGCAAGTGAGACTTGCTACAAAGAATTGAACACCTTAGGTGACCGTGTTGGTC
ACTGTGGTATCAAAAATGCTACATATATAAAGTGTAATATCTCAGATGTCCAGTGTGGAAGAATTCAGTG
TGAGAATGTGACAGAAATTCCCAATATGAGTGATCATACTACTGTGCATTGGGCTCGCTTCAATGACATA
ATGTGCTGGAGTACTGATTACCATTTGGGGATGAAGGGACCTGATATTGGTGAAGTGAAAGATGGAACAG
AGTGTGGGATAGATCATATATGCATCCACAGGCACTGTGTCCATATAACCATCTTGAATAGTAATTGCTC
ACCTGCATTTTGTAACAAGAGGGGCATCTGCAACAATAAACATCACTGCCATTGCAATTATCTGTGGGAC
CCTCCCAACTGCCTGATAAAAGGCTATGGAGGTAGTGTTGACAGTGGCCCACCCCCTAAGAGAAAGAAGA
AAAAGAAGTTCTGTTATCTGTGTATATTGTTGCTTATTGTTTTGTTTATTTTATTATGTTGTCTTTATCG
ACTTTGTAAAAAAAGTAAACCAATAAAAAAGCAGCAAGATGTTCAAACTCCATCTGCAAAAGAAGAGGAA
AAAATTCAGCGTCGACCTCATGAGTTACCTCCCCAGAGTCAACCTTGGGTGATGCCTTCCCAGAGTCAAC
CTCCTGTGACGCCTTCCCAGAGTCATCCTCAGGTGATGCCTTCCCAGAGTCAACCTCCTGTGACACCCTC
CCAGAGTCAACCTCGGGTGATGCCTTCTCAGAGTCAACCTCCTGTGATGCCTTCCCAGAGTCATCCTCAG
TTGACGCCTTCCCAGAGTCAACCTCCTGTGACACCCTCCCAGAGGCAACCTCAGTTGATGCCTTCCCAGA
GTCAACCTCCTGTGACGCCCTCCGATTACAAGGATGACGACGATAAGTAGGCGGCCGCGAAGGATCTGCG
ATCGCTCCGGTGCCCGTCAGTGGGCAGAGCGCACATCGCCCACAGTCCCCGAGAAGTTGGGGGGAGGGGT
CGGCAATTGAACGGGTGCCTAGAGAAGGTGGCGCGGGGTAAACTGGGAAAGTGATGTCGTGTACTGGCTC
CGCCTTTTTCCCGAGGGTGGGGGAGAACCGTATATAAGTGCAGTAGTCGCCGTGAACGTTCTTTTTCGCA
ACGGGTTTGCCGCCAGAACACAGCTGAAGCTTCGAGGGGCTCGCATCTCTCCTTCACGCGCCCGCCGCCC
TACCTGAGGCCGCCATCCACGCCGGTTGAGTCGCGTTCTGCCGCCTCCCGCCTGTGGTGCCTCCTGAACT
GCGTCCGCCGTCTAGGTAAGTTTAAAGCTCAGGTCGAGACCGGGCCTTTGTCCGGCGCTCCCTTGGAGCC
TACCTAGACTCAGCCGGCTCTCCACGCTTTGCCTGACCCTGCTTGCTCAACTCTACGTCTTTGTTTCGTT
TTCTGTTCTGCGCCGTTACAGATCCAAGCTGTGACCGGCGCCTACGCTAGATGACCGAGTACAAGCCCAC
GGTGCGCCTCGCCACCCGCGACGACGTCCCCAGGGCCGTACGCACCCTCGCCGCCGCGTTCGCCGACTAC
CCCGCCACGCGCCACACCGTCGATCCGGACCGCCACATCGAGCGGGTCACCGAGCTGCAAGAACTCTTCC
TCACGCGCGTCGGGCTCGACATCGGCAAGGTGTGGGTCGCGGACGACGGCGCCGCGGTGGCGGTCTGGAC
CACGCCGGAGAGCGTCGAAGCGGGGGCGGTGTTCGCCGAGATCGGCCCGCGCATGGCCGAGTTGAGCGGT
TCCCGGCTGGCCGCGCAGCAACAGATGGAAGGCCTCCTGGCGCCGCACCGGCCCAAGGAGCCCGCGTGGT
TCCTGGCCACCGTCGGCGTCTCGCCCGACCACCAGGGCAAGGGTCTGGGCAGCGCCGTCGTGCTCCCCGG
AGTGGAGGCGGCCGAGCGCGCCGGGGTGCCCGCCTTCCTGGAGACCTCCGCGCCCCGCAACCTCCCCTTC
TACGAGCGGCTCGGCTTCACCGTCACCGCCGACGTCGAGGTGCCCGAAGGACCGCGCACCTGGTGCATGA
CCCGCAAGCCCGGTGCCTGAGTCGACAATCAACCTCTGGATTACAAAATTTGTGAAAGATTGACTGGTAT
TCTTAACTATGTTGCTCCTTTTACGCTATGTGGATACGCTGCTTTAATGCCTTTGTATCATGCTATTGCT
TCCCGTATGGCTTTCATTTTCTCCTCCTTGTATAAATCCTGGTTGCTGTCTCTTTATGAGGAGTTGTGGC
CCGTTGTCAGGCAACGTGGCGTGGTGTGCACTGTGTTTGCTGACGCAACCCCCACTGGTTGGGGCATTGC
CACCACCTGTCAGCTCCTTTCCGGGACTTTCGCTTTCCCCCTCCCTATTGCCACGGCGGAACTCATCGCC
GCCTGCCTTGCCCGCTGCTGGACAGGGGCTCGGCTGTTGGGCACTGACAATTCCGTGGTGTTGTCGGGGA
AATCATCGTCCTTTCCTTGGCTGCTCGCCTGTGTTGCCACCTGGATTCTGCGCGGGACGTCCTTCTGCTA
CGTCCCTTCGGCCCTCAATCCAGCGGACCTTCCTTCCCGCGGCCTGCTGCCGGCTCTGCGGCCTCTTCCG
CGTCTTCGCCTTCGCCCTCAGACGAGTCGGATCTCCCTTTGGGCCGCCTCCCCGCCTGGTACCGATGACA
GAGTTAGAAGATCGCTTCAGGAAGCTATTTGGCACGACTTCTACAACGGGAGACAGCACAGTAGATTCTG
AAGATGAACCTCCTAAAAAAGAAAAAAGGGTGGACTGGGATGAGTATTGGAACCCTGAAATCGATAGCTT
CCAGTGCTTTGTGAAACTTCGAGGAGTCTCTTTGTTGAGGACTTTTGAGTTCTCCCTTGAGGCTCCCACA
GATACAATAAATATTTGAGATTGAACCCTGTCGAGTATCTGTGTAATCTTTTTTACCTGTGAGGTCTCGG
AATCCGGGCCGAGAACTTCGCAGCGAGCTCATTGTACCGCGAACTTGTTTATTGCAGCTTATAATGGTTA
CAAATAAAGCAATAGCATCACAAATTTCACAAATAAAGCATTTTTTTCACTGCATTCTAGTTGTGGTTTG
TCCAAACTCATCAATGTATCTTATCATGTCTGGCTCTAGCTATCCCGCCCCTAACTCCGCCCATCCCGCC
CCTAACTCCGCCCAGTTCCGCCCATTCTCCGCCCCATGGCTGACTAATTTTTTTTATTTATGCAGAGGCC
GAGGCCGCCTCGGCCTCTGAGCTATTCCAGAAGTAGTGAGGAGGCTTTTTTGGAGGCCTAGACTTTTGCA
GAGACCAAATTCGTAATCATGTCATAGCTGTTTCCTGTGTGAAATTGTTATCCGCTCACAATTCCACACA
ACATACGAGCCGGAAGCATAAAGTGTAAAGCCTGGGGTGCCTAATGAGTGAGCTAACTCACATTAATTGC
GTTGCGCTCACTGCCCGCTTTCCAGTCGGGAAACCTGTCGTGCCAGCTGCATTAATGAATCGGCCAACGC
GCGGGGAGAGGCGGTTTGCGTATTGGGCGCTCTTCCGCTTCCTCGCTCACTGACTCGCTGCGCTCGGTCG
TTCGGCTGCGGCGAGCGGTATCAGCTCACTCAAAGGCGGTAATACGGTTATCCACAGAATCAGGGGATAA
CGCAGGAAAGAACATGTGAGCAAAAGGCCAGCAAAAGGCCAGGAACCGTAAAAAGGCCGCGTTGCTGGCG
TTTTTCCATAGGCTCCGCCCCCCTGACGAGCATCACAAAAATCGACGCTCAAGTCAGAGGTGGCGAAACC
CGACAGGACTATAAAGATACCAGGCGTTTCCCCCTGGAAGCTCCCTCGTGCGCTCTCCTGTTCCGACCCT
GCCGCTTACCGGATACCTGTCCGCCTTTCTCCCTTCGGGAAGCGTGGCGCTTTCTCATAGCTCACGCTGT
AGGTATCTCAGTTCGGTGTAGGTCGTTCGCTCCAAGCTGGGCTGTGTGCACGAACCCCCCGTTCAGCCCG
ACCGCTGCGCCTTATCCGGTAACTATCGTCTTGAGTCCAACCCGGTAAGACACGACTTATCGCCACTGGC
AGCAGCCACTGGTAACAGGATTAGCAGAGCGAGGTATGTAGGCGGTGCTACAGAGTTCTTGAAGTGGTGG
CCTAACTACGGCTACACTAGAAGAACAGTATTTGGTATCTGCGCTCTGCTGAAGCCAGTTACCTTCGGAA
AAAGAGTTGGTAGCTCTTGATCCGGCAAACAAACCACCGCTGGTAGCGGTGGTTTTTTTGTTTGCAAGCA
GCAGATTACGCGCAGAAAAAAAGGATCTCAAGAAGATCCTTTGATCTTTTCTACGGGGTCTGACGCTCAG
TGGAACGAAAACTCACGTTAAGGGATTTTGGTCATGAGATTATCAAAAAGGATCTTCACCTAGATCCTTT
TAAATTAAAAATGAAGTTTTAAATCAATCTAAAGTATATATGAGTAAACTTGGTCTGACAGTTACCAATG
CTTAATCAGTGAGGCACCTATCTCAGCGATCTGTCTATTTCGTTCATCCATAGTTGCCTGACTCCCCGTC
GTGTAGATAACTACGATACGGGAGGGCTTACCATCTGGCCCCAGTGCTGCAATGATACCGCGAGACCCAC
GCTCACCGGCTCCAGATTTATCAGCAATAAACCAGCCAGCCGGAAGGGCCGAGCGCAGAAGTGGTCCTGC
AACTTTATCCGCCTCCATCCAGTCTATTAATTGTTGCCGGGAAGCTAGAGTAAGTAGTTCGCCAGTTAAT
AGTTTGCGCAACGTTGTTGCCATTGCTACAGGCATCGTGGTGTCACGCTCGTCGTTTGGTATGGCTTCAT
TCAGCTCCGGTTCCCAACGATCAAGGCGAGTTACATGATCCCCCATGTTGTGCAAAAAAGCGGTTAGCTC
CTTCGGTCCTCCGATCGTTGTCAGAAGTAAGTTGGCCGCAGTGTTATCACTCATGGTTATGGCAGCACTG
CATAATTCTCTTACTGTCATGCCATCCGTAAGATGCTTTTCTGTGACTGGTGAGTACTCAACCAAGTCAT
TCTGAGAATAGTGTATGCGGCGACCGAGTTGCTCTTGCCCGGCGTCAATACGGGATAATACCGCGCCACA
TAGCAGAACTTTAAAAGTGCTCATCATTGGAAAACGTTCTTCGGGGCGAAAACTCTCAAGGATCTTACCG
CTGTTGAGATCCAGTTCGATGTAACCCACTCGTGCACCCAACTGATCTTCAGCATCTTTTACTTTCACCA
GCGTTTCTGGGTGAGCAAAAACAGGAAGGCAAAATGCCGCAAAAAAGGGAATAAGGGCGACACGGAAATG
TTGAATACTCATACTCTTCCTTTTTCAATATTATTGAAGCATTTATCAGGGTTATTGTCTCATGAGCGGA
TACATATTTGAATGTATTTAGAAAAATAAACAAATAGGGGTTCCGCGCACATTTCCCCGAAAAGTGCCAC
CTGACGTCTAAGAAACCATTATTATCATGACATTAACCTATAAAAATAGGCGTATCACGAGGCCCTTTCG
TCTCGCGCGTTTCGGTGATGACGGTGAAAACCTCTGACACATGCAGCTCCCGGAGACGGTCACAGCTTGT
CTGTAAGCGGATGCCGGGAGCAGACAAGCCCGTCAGGGCGCGTCAGCGGGTGTTGGCGGGTGTCGGGGCT
GGCTTAACTATGCGGCATCAGAGCAGATTGTACTGAGAGTGCACCATATGCCAAGTACGCCCCCTATTGA
CGTCAATGACGGTAAATGGCCCGCCTGGCATTATGCCCAGTACATGACCTTATGGGACTTTCCTACTTGG
CAGTACATCTACGTATTAGTCATCGCTATTACCATGGTGATGCGGTTTTGGCAGTACATCAATGGGCGTG
GATAGCGGTTTGACTCACGGGGATTTCCAAGTCTCCACC
