>Addgene plasmid #31143 | pCDF1-ADAM29 (wt) | addgene partial sequence | sequence record 35761 | pCDF1-R2 5'-CCA ACT TCT CGG GGA CTG T-3'
CGATCGCAGATCCTTCGCGGCCGCCTACTTATCGTCGTCATCCTTGTAATCGGAGGGCGTCACAGGAGGT
TGACTCTGGGAAGGCATCAACTGAGGTTGCCTCTGGGAGGGTGTCACAGGAGGTTGACTCTGGGAAGGCG
TCAACTGAGGATGACTCTGGGAAGGCATCACAGGAGGTTGACTCTGAGAAGGCATCACCCGAGGTTGACT
CTGGGAGGGTGTCACAGGAGGTTGACTCTGGGAAGGCATCACCTGAGGATGACTCTGGGAAGGCGTCACA
GGAGGTTGACTCTGGGAAGGCATCACCCAAGGTTGACTCTGGGGAGGTAACTCATGAGGTCGACGCTGAA
TTTTTTCCTCTTCTTTTGCAGATGGAGTTTGAACATCTTGCTGCTTTTTTATTGGTTTACTTTTTTTACA
AAGTCGATAAAGACAACATAATAAAATAAACAAAACAATAAGCAACAATATACACAGATAACAGAACTTC
TTTTTCTTCTTTCTCTTAGGGGGTGGGCCACTGTCAACACTACCTCCATAGCCTTTTATCAGGCAGTTG
